Addgene plasmid #46534: pGEX Zap70(N)-SH2
Depositing lab: Bruce Mayer. Depositing organization: University of Connecticut Health Center. Publication: High-throughput phosphotyrosine profiling using SH2 domains. Machida K, Thompson CM, Dierck K, Jablonowski K, Karkkainen S, Liu B, Zhang H, Nash PD, Newman DK, Nollau P, Pawson T, Renkema GH, Saksela K, Schiller MR, Shin DG, Mayer BJ. Mol Cell. 2007 Jun 22;26(6):899-915. 10.1016/j.molcel.2007.05.031 PubMed 17588523.
Backbone
  Vector backbone: pGEX2T
  Backbone manufacturer: GE Healthcare Biosciences
  Backbone size w/o insert (bp): 4900
  Vector type: Bacterial Expression
Growth in bacteria
  Bacterial resistance: Ampicillin, 100 μg/mL
  Growth temperature: 37°C
  Growth strain: DH5alpha
  Copy number: Low Copy
Gene/Insert
  Gene/Insert name: Zap70(N) (alt names: ZAP70; SRK; STD; TZK; ZAP-70; FLJ17670; FLJ17679; ZAP70)
  Species: H. sapiens (human)
  Insert size (bp): 360
  Mutation: contains amino acids 1-116
  GenBank ID: ZAP70
  Entrez Gene: ZAP70 (a.k.a. ADMIO2, IMD48, SRK, STCD, STD, TZK, ZAP-70)
  Promoter: Tac
  Tag / fusion protein: GST (N terminal on backbone); Thrombin site (N terminal on backbone)
  Cloning method: Restriction Enzyme; 5′ cloning site BamHI (not destroyed); 3′ cloning site BamHI (not destroyed)
  Sequencing primers: 5′ pGEX-5; 3′ pGEX-3
Terms and licenses: Academic/Nonprofit Terms; Industry Terms: Not Available to Industry
Depositor comments: The molecular weight of the GST fusion protein is approximately 38 kDa
How to cite: pGEX Zap70(N)-SH2 was a gift from Bruce Mayer (Addgene plasmid # 46534 ; http://n2t.net/addgene:46534 ; RRID:Addgene_46534)
