[The description below was written by a language model from this plasmid's Addgene catalogue record and pLannotate feature annotations shown in this document.]
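Description:
pGEX Zap70(N)-SH2 is a bacterial expression plasmid built on the pGEX2T backbone for producing the N-terminal SH2 domain of human ZAP70 as a glutathione S-transferase fusion in E. coli. The insert, about 360 bp encoding amino acids 1–116 of the ZAP70 tyrosine kinase, was placed into the BamHI site (retained at both ends) downstream of and in frame with the Schistosoma japonicum GST coding sequence. The backbone supplies a thrombin cleavage site between GST and the SH2 domain, so the tag can be removed after purification. The depositor notes that the fusion protein is approximately 38 kDa.

Expression is driven by the tac promoter, a strong trp/lac hybrid, followed by a lac operator. The plasmid also carries lacI under the lacIq promoter, so it supplies its own repressor, keeping transcription off until it is induced with IPTG. Propagation relies on a ColE1/pBR322-type origin and selection on the β-lactamase gene conferring ampicillin resistance. The catalogue lists the plasmid as low copy, although the annotation detects only a small fragment of rop. Residual backbone elements include bom fragments and a lac promoter/operator with a lacZα fragment downstream of lacI. The annotated full sequence of 5,302 nt is consistent with the stated backbone and insert sizes.

The GST moiety allows affinity capture on glutathione resin, giving purified SH2 domain that can be used as a phosphotyrosine-binding probe. The associated publication concerns high-throughput phosphotyrosine profiling with SH2 domains, which suggests that this construct is one member of a set of such probes.
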