Features (pLannotate 1.2.2; 17 found; start..end, strand, type, name):
      6..107     -  CDS            yciV (fragment): RNAAM_ECOLI - Also known as trpH From Escherichia coli (strain K12).
    183..211     +  promoter       tac promoter: strong E. coli promoter; hybrid between the trp and lac UV5 promoters
    219..235     +  protein_bind   lac operator: The lac repressor binds to the lac operator to inhibit transcription in E. coli. This inhibition can be relieved by adding lactose or isopropyl-β-D-thiogalactopyranoside (IPTG). lac repressor encoded by lacI
    258..911     +  CDS            GST26_SCHJA: Experimental evidence at protein level: Swiss-Prot protein existence level 1. GST isoenzymes appear to play a central role in the parasite detoxification system. Other functions are also suspected including a role in increasing the solubility of haematin in the parasite gut. From Schistosoma japonicum (Blood fluke).
    936..1283    +  CDS            ZAP70 (fragment): ZAP70_HUMAN - Also known as SRK. Experimental evidence at protein level: Swiss-Prot protein existence level 1. Tyrosine kinase that plays an essential role in regulation of the adaptive immune response. Regulates motility, adhesion and cytokine expression of mature T-cells, as well as thymocyte development. Contributes also to the development and activation of primary B- lymphocytes. When antigen presenting cells (APC) activate T-cell receptor (TCR), a serie of phosphorylations lead to the recruitment of ZAP70 to the doubly phosphorylated TCR component CD247/CD3Z through ITAM motif at the plas
   1319..1358    +  CDS            rop (fragment): Rop protein, which maintains plasmids at low copy number; rop
   1460..1500    +  misc_feature   bom (fragment): basis of mobility region from pBR322
   1605..1709    +  promoter       AmpR promoter: bla
   1710..2570    +  CDS            AmpR: β-lactamase; bla; confers resistance to ampicillin, carbenicillin, and related antibiotics
   2741..3329    +  rep_origin     ori: high-copy-number ColE1/pMB1/pBR322/pUC origin of replication
   3515..3566    -  misc_feature   bom (fragment): basis of mobility region from pBR322
   3573..3650    +  promoter       lacIq promoter: lacI (mutant); In the lacIq allele, a single base change in the promoter boosts expression of the lacI gene about 10-fold.
   3651..4733    +  CDS            lacI: lac repressor; lacI; The lac repressor binds to the lac operator to inhibit transcription in E. coli. This inhibition can be relieved by adding lactose or isopropyl-β-D-thiogalactopyranoside (IPTG).
   4746..4767    +  protein_bind   CAP binding site: CAP binding activates transcription in the presence of cAMP. E. coli catabolite activator protein
   4782..4812    +  promoter       lac promoter: promoter for the E. coli lac operon
   4820..4836    +  protein_bind   lac operator: The lac repressor binds to the lac operator to inhibit transcription in E. coli. This inhibition can be relieved by adding lactose or isopropyl-β-D-thiogalactopyranoside (IPTG). lac repressor encoded by lacI
   4856..5029    +  CDS            lacZα: LacZα fragment of β-galactosidase; lacZ fragment
>Addgene plasmid #46534 | pGEX Zap70(N)-SH2 | depositor full sequence | sequence record 65788 | Full Sequence
ACGTTATCGACTGCACGGTGCACCAATGCTTCTGGCGTCAGGCAGCCATCGGAAGCTGTGGTATGGCTGT
GCAGGTCGTAAATCACTGCATAATTCGTGTCGCTCAAGGCGCACTCCCGTTCTGGATAATGTTTTTTGCG
CCGACATCATAACGGTTCTGGCAAATATTCTGAAATGAGCTGTTGACAATTAATCATCGGCTCGTATAAT
GTGTGGAATTGTGAGCGGATAACAATTTCACACAGGAAACAGTATTCATGTCCCCTATACTAGGTTATTG
GAAAATTAAGGGCCTTGTGCAACCCACTCGACTTCTTTTGGAATATCTTGAAGAAAAATATGAAGAGCAT
TTGTATGAGCGCGATGAAGGTGATAAATGGCGAAACAAAAAGTTTGAATTGGGTTTGGAGTTTCCCAATC
TTCCTTATTATATTGATGGTGATGTTAAATTAACACAGTCTATGGCCATCATACGTTATATAGCTGACAA
GCACAACATGTTGGGTGGTTGTCCAAAAGAGCGTGCAGAGATTTCAATGCTTGAAGGAGCGGTTTTGGAT
ATTAGATACGGTGTTTCGAGAATTGCATATAGTAAAGACTTTGAAACTCTCAAAGTTGATTTTCTTAGCA
AGCTACCTGAAATGCTGAAAATGTTCGAAGATCGTTTATGTCATAAAACATATTTAAATGGTGATCATGT
AACCCATCCTGACTTCATGTTGTATGACGCTCTTGATGTTGTTTTATACATGGACCCAATGTGCCTGGAT
GCGTTCCCAAAATTAGTTTGTTTTAAAAAACGTATTGAAGCTATCCCACAAATTGATAAGTACTTGAAAT
CCAGCAAGTATATAGCATGGCCTTTGCAGGGCTGGCAAGCCACGTTTGGTGGTGGCGACCATCCTCCAAA
ATCGGATCTGGTTCCGCGTGGATCCATGCCAGACCCCGCGGCGCACCTGCCCTTCTTCTACGGCAGCATC
TCGCGTGCCGAGGCCGAGGAGCACCTGAAGCTGGCGGGCATGGCGGACGGGCTCTTCCTGCTGCGCCAGT
GCCTGCGCTCGCTGGGCGGCTATGTGCTGTCGCTCGTGCACGATGTGCGCTTCCACCACTTTCCCATCGA
GCGCCAGCTCAACGGCACCTACGCCATTGCCGGCGGCAAAGCGCACTGTGGACCGGCAGAGCTCTGCGAG
TTCTACTCGCGCGACCCCGACGGGCTGCCCTGCAACCTGCGCAAGCCGTGCAACCGGCCGTCGGGCCTCG
AGCCGCAGCCGGGGGTCTTCGACGGATCCCCGGGAATTCATCGTGACTGACTGACGATCTGCCTCGCGCG
TTTCGGTGATGACGGTGAAAACCTCTGACACATGCAGCTCCCGGAGACGGTCACAGCTTGTCTGTAAGCG
GATGCCGGGAGCAGACAAGCCCGTCAGGGCGCGTCAGCGGGTGTTGGCGGGTGTCGGGGCGCAGCCATGA
CCCAGTCACGTAGCGATAGCGGAGTGTATAATTCTTGAAGACGAAAGGGCCTCGTGATACGCCTATTTTT
ATAGGTTAATGTCATGATAATAATGGTTTCTTAGACGTCAGGTGGCACTTTTCGGGGAAATGTGCGCGGA
ACCCCTATTTGTTTATTTTTCTAAATACATTCAAATATGTATCCGCTCATGAGACAATAACCCTGATAAA
TGCTTCAATAATATTGAAAAAGGAAGAGTATGAGTATTCAACATTTCCGTGTCGCCCTTATTCCCTTTTT
TGCGGCATTTTGCCTTCCTGTTTTTGCTCACCCAGAAACGCTGGTGAAAGTAAAAGATGCTGAAGATCAG
TTGGGTGCACGAGTGGGTTACATCGAACTGGATCTCAACAGCGGTAAGATCCTTGAGAGTTTTCGCCCCG
AAGAACGTTTTCCAATGATGAGCACTTTTAAAGTTCTGCTATGTGGCGCGGTATTATCCCGTGTTGACGC
CGGGCAAGAGCAACTCGGTCGCCGCATACACTATTCTCAGAATGACTTGGTTGAGTACTCACCAGTCACA
GAAAAGCATCTTACGGATGGCATGACAGTAAGAGAATTATGCAGTGCTGCCATAACCATGAGTGATAACA
CTGCGGCCAACTTACTTCTGACAACGATCGGAGGACCGAAGGAGCTAACCGCTTTTTTGCACAACATGGG
GGATCATGTAACTCGCCTTGATCGTTGGGAACCGGAGCTGAATGAAGCCATACCAAACGACGAGCGTGAC
ACCACGATGCCTGCAGCAATGGCAACAACGTTGCGCAAACTATTAACTGGCGAACTACTTACTCTAGCTT
CCCGGCAACAATTAATAGACTGGATGGAGGCGGATAAAGTTGCAGGACCACTTCTGCGCTCGGCCCTTCC
GGCTGGCTGGTTTATTGCTGATAAATCTGGAGCCGGTGAGCGTGGGTCTCGCGGTATCATTGCAGCACTG
GGGCCAGATGGTAAGCCCTCCCGTATCGTAGTTATCTACACGACGGGGAGTCAGGCAACTATGGATGAAC
GAAATAGACAGATCGCTGAGATAGGTGCCTCACTGATTAAGCATTGGTAACTGTCAGACCAAGTTTACTC
ATATATACTTTAGATTGATTTAAAACTTCATTTTTAATTTAAAAGGATCTAGGTGAAGATCCTTTTTGAT
AATCTCATGACCAAAATCCCTTAACGTGAGTTTTCGTTCCACTGAGCGTCAGACCCCGTAGAAAAGATCA
AAGGATCTTCTTGAGATCCTTTTTTTCTGCGCGTAATCTGCTGCTTGCAAACAAAAAAACCACCGCTACC
AGCGGTGGTTTGTTTGCCGGATCAAGAGCTACCAACTCTTTTTCCGAAGGTAACTGGCTTCAGCAGAGCG
CAGATACCAAATACTGTCCTTCTAGTGTAGCCGTAGTTAGGCCACCACTTCAAGAACTCTGTAGCACCGC
CTACATACCTCGCTCTGCTAATCCTGTTACCAGTGGCTGCTGCCAGTGGCGATAAGTCGTGTCTTACCGG
GTTGGACTCAAGACGATAGTTACCGGATAAGGCGCAGCGGTCGGGCTGAACGGGGGGTTCGTGCACACAG
CCCAGCTTGGAGCGAACGACCTACACCGAACTGAGATACCTACAGCGTGAGCTATGAGAAAGCGCCACGC
TTCCCGAAGGGAGAAAGGCGGACAGGTATCCGGTAAGCGGCAGGGTCGGAACAGGAGAGCGCACGAGGGA
GCTTCCAGGGGGAAACGCCTGGTATCTTTATAGTCCTGTCGGGTTTCGCCACCTCTGACTTGAGCGTCGA
TTTTTGTGATGCTCGTCAGGGGGGCGGAGCCTATGGAAAAACGCCAGCAACGCGGCCTTTTTACGGTTCC
TGGCCTTTTGCTGGCCTTTTGCTCACATGTTCTTTCCTGCGTTATCCCCTGATTCTGTGGATAACCGTAT
TACCGCCTTTGAGTGAGCTGATACCGCTCGCCGCAGCCGAACGACCGAGCGCAGCGAGTCAGTGAGCGAG
GAAGCGGAAGAGCGCCTGATGCGGTATTTTCTCCTTACGCATCTGTGCGGTATTTCACACCGCATAAATT
CCGACACCATCGAATGGTGCAAAACCTTTCGCGGTATGGCATGATAGCGCCCGGAAGAGAGTCAATTCAG
GGTGGTGAATGTGAAACCAGTAACGTTATACGATGTCGCAGAGTATGCCGGTGTCTCTTATCAGACCGTT
TCCCGCGTGGTGAACCAGGCCAGCCACGTTTCTGCGAAAACGCGGGAAAAAGTGGAAGCGGCGATGGCGG
AGCTGAATTACATTCCCAACCGCGTGGCACAACAACTGGCGGGCAAACAGTCGTTGCTGATTGGCGTTGC
CACCTCCAGTCTGGCCCTGCACGCGCCGTCGCAAATTGTCGCGGCGATTAAATCTCGCGCCGATCAACTG
GGTGCCAGCGTGGTGGTGTCGATGGTAGAACGAAGCGGCGTCGAAGCCTGTAAAGCGGCGGTGCACAATC
TTCTCGCGCAACGCGTCAGTGGGCTGATCATTAACTATCCGCTGGATGACCAGGATGCCATTGCTGTGGA
AGCTGCCTGCACTAATGTTCCGGCGTTATTTCTTGATGTCTCTGACCAGACACCCATCAACAGTATTATT
TTCTCCCATGAAGACGGTACGCGACTGGGCGTGGAGCATCTGGTCGCATTGGGTCACCAGCAAATCGCGC
TGTTAGCGGGCCCATTAAGTTCTGTCTCGGCGCGTCTGCGTCTGGCTGGCTGGCATAAATATCTCACTCG
CAATCAAATTCAGCCGATAGCGGAACGGGAAGGCGACTGGAGTGCCATGTCCGGTTTTCAACAAACCATG
CAAATGCTGAATGAGGGCATCGTTCCCACTGCGATGCTGGTTGCCAACGATCAGATGGCGCTGGGCGCAA
TGCGCGCCATTACCGAGTCCGGGCTGCGCGTTGGTGCGGATATCTCGGTAGTGGGATACGACGATACCGA
AGACAGCTCATGTTATATCCCGCCGTTAACCACCATCAAACAGGATTTTCGCCTGCTGGGGCAAACCAGC
GTGGACCGCTTGCTGCAACTCTCTCAGGGCCAGGCGGTGAAGGGCAATCAGCTGTTGCCCGTCTCACTGG
TGAAAAGAAAAACCACCCTGGCGCCCAATACGCAAACCGCCTCTCCCCGCGCGTTGGCCGATTCATTAAT
GCAGCTGGCACGACAGGTTTCCCGACTGGAAAGCGGGCAGTGAGCGCAACGCAATTAATGTGAGTTAGCT
CACTCATTAGGCACCCCAGGCTTTACACTTTATGCTTCCGGCTCGTATGTTGTGTGGAATTGTGAGCGGA
TAACAATTTCACACAGGAAACAGCTATGACCATGATTACGGATTCACTGGCCGTCGTTTTACAACGTCGT
GACTGGGAAAACCCTGGCGTTACCCAACTTAATCGCCTTGCAGCACATCCCCCTTTCGCCAGCTGGCGTA
ATAGCGAAGAGGCCCGCACCGATCGCCCTTCCCAACAGTTGCGCAGCCTGAATGGCGAATGGCGCTTTGC
CTGGTTTCCGGCACCAGAAGCGGTGCCGGAAAGCTGGCTGGAGTGCGATCTTCCTGAGGCCGATACTGTC
GTCGTCCCCTCAAACTGGCAGATGCACGGTTACGATGCGCCCATCTACACCAACGTAACCTATCCCATTA
CGGTCAATCCGCCGTTTGTTCCCACGGAGAATCCGACGGGTTGTTACTCGCTCACATTTAATGTTGATGA
AAGCTGGCTACAGGAAGGCCAGACGCGAATTATTTTTGATGGCGTTGGAATT
