>Addgene plasmid #46534 | pGEX Zap70(N)-SH2 | depositor partial sequence | sequence record 65789 | Insert sequence
GGATCCATGCCAGACCCCGCGGCGCACCTGCCCTTCTTCTACGGCAGCATCTCGCGTGCCGAGGCCGAGG
AGCACCTGAAGCTGGCGGGCATGGCGGACGGGCTCTTCCTGCTGCGCCAGTGCCTGCGCTCGCTGGGCGG
CTATGTGCTGTCGCTCGTGCACGATGTGCGCTTCCACCACTTTCCCATCGAGCGCCAGCTCAACGGCACC
TACGCCATTGCCGGCGGCAAAGCGCACTGTGGACCGGCAGAGCTCTGCGAGTTCTACTCGCGCGACCCCG
ACGGGCTGCCCTGCAACCTGCGCAAGCCGTGCAACCGGCCGTCGGGCCTCGAGCCGCAGCCGGGGGTCTT
CGACGGATCC
