>Addgene plasmid #46534 | pGEX Zap70(N)-SH2 | addgene partial sequence | sequence record 66731 | pGEX5
GGATCTGGTTCCGCGTGGATCCATGCCAGACCCCGCGGCGCACCTGCCCTTCTTCTACGGCAGCATCTCG
CGTGCCGAGGCCGAGGAGCACCTGAAGCTGGCGGGCATGGCGGACGGGCTCTTCCTGCTGCGCCAGTGCC
TGCGCTCGCTGGGCGGCTATGTGCTGTCGCTCGTGCACGATGTGCGCTTCCACCACTTTCCCATCGAGCG
CCAGCTCAACGGCACCTACGCCATTGCCGGCGGCAAAGCGCACTGTGGACCGGCAGAGCTCTGCGAGTTC
TACTCGCGCGACCCCGACGGGCTGCCCTGCAACCTGCGCAAGCCGTGCAACCGGCCGTCGGGCCTCGAGC
CGCAGCCGGGGGTCTTCGACGGATCCCCGGGAATTCATCGTGACTGACTGACGATCTGCCTCGCGCGTTT
CGGTGATGACGGTGAAAACCTCTGACACATGCAGCTCCCGGAGACGGTCACAGCTTGTCTGTAAGCGGAT
GCCGGGAGCAGACAAGCCCGTCAGGGCGCGTCAGCGGGTGTTGGCGGGTGTCGGGGCGCAGCCATGACCC
AGTCACGTAGCGATAGCGGAGTGTATAATTCTTGAAGACGAAAGGGCCTCGTGATACGCCTATTTTTATA
GGTTAATGTCATGATAATAATGGTTTCTTAGACGTCAGGTGGCACTTTTCGGGGAAATGTGCGCGGAACC
CCTATTTGTTTATTTTTCTAAATACATTCAAATATGTATCCGCTCATGAGACAATAACCCTGATAAATGC
TTCAATAATATTGAAAAAGGAAGAGTATGAGTATTCAACATTTCCGTGTCGCCCTTATTCCCTTTTTTGC
GGCATTTTGCCTTCCTG
